Addgene plasmid #152823: pGBW-m4134363
Purpose: Mammalian expression plasmid for SARS-CoV-2 ORF8 protein
Depositing lab: Ginkgo Bioworks & Benjie Chen.
Backbone
  Vector backbone: pTwist_CMV_Puro_6
  Backbone size w/o insert (bp): 6080
  Vector type: Mammalian Expression
  Selectable markers: Puromycin
Growth in bacteria
  Bacterial resistance: Ampicillin, 100 μg/mL
  Growth temperature: 37°C
  Growth strain: DH5alpha
  Copy number: High Copy
Gene/Insert
  Gene/Insert name: SARS-CoV-2 ORF8 protein
  Species: Severe acute respiratory syndrome coronavirus 2
  Insert size (bp): 359
  Mutation: wt
  Entrez Gene: ORF8 (a.k.a. GU280_gp09)
  Promoter: CMV
  Tag / fusion protein: Cleavable TEV;6xHis-003 (C terminal on backbone)
  Cloning method: Unknown
Resource information
  A portion of this plasmid was derived from a plasmid made by: GinkgoBioworks
Depositor comments: NCBI reference sequence: YP_009724396.1
How to cite: pGBW-m4134363 was a gift from Ginkgo Bioworks & Benjie Chen (Addgene plasmid # 152823 ; http://n2t.net/addgene:152823 ; RRID:Addgene_152823)
