[The description below was written by a language model from this plasmid's Addgene catalogue record and pLannotate feature annotations shown in this document.]
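Description:
pGBW-m4134363 is a mammalian expression plasmid built on the pTwist_CMV_Puro_6 backbone for producing the wild-type SARS-CoV-2 ORF8 accessory protein in cultured cells. The sequenced plasmid is about 6.5 kb. It is maintained in E. coli through a high-copy ColE1/pUC-type origin and an ampicillin resistance (β-lactamase) gene. A separate cassette, in which the human ubiquitin C promoter drives puromycin N-acetyltransferase followed by a synthetic poly(A) signal, allows puromycin selection of transfected mammalian cells.

The ORF8 coding sequence sits downstream of the human cytomegalovirus immediate-early enhancer and promoter. It is fused at its C terminus to a backbone-encoded tag that the catalogue describes as a TEV-cleavable 6xHis. The feature table annotates the His tag a short distance after the ORF8 reading frame but does not separately mark the TEV site, which presumably occupies that gap. Transcription ends at an SV40 polyadenylation signal. The backbone also contains bacterial T7 and rrnG terminators, additional synthetic poly(A) signals and short 5' and 3' β-globin insulator elements around the expression and marker units, an arrangement that helps isolate the cassettes from read-through and neighbouring transcriptional activity. A few small annotated fragments (SV40 large T antigen, a truncated bla segment) appear to be backbone remnants rather than functional genes.

ORF8 is annotated as a modulator of host immune responses, including IL-17 receptor binding and pro-inflammatory signalling. The construct therefore suits transient or puromycin-selected expression of ORF8 for functional and interaction studies, and the His tag allows affinity purification or detection, with optional tag removal by TEV protease.
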