Features (pLannotate 1.2.2; 21 found; start..end, strand, type, name):
      1..304     +  enhancer       CMV enhancer: human cytomegalovirus immediate early enhancer
    377..394     -  promoter       CMV promoter (fragment): human cytomegalovirus (CMV) immediate early promoter
    457..508     +  promoter       CMVd2 promoter: truncated human cytomegalovirus (CMV) immediate early promoter that yields moderately reduced expression relative to the full-length promoter
    583..945     +  CDS            NS8_SARS2: Experimental evidence at protein level: Swiss-Prot protein existence level 1. Plays a role in modulating host immune response (PubMed:31986261). Binds to IL17RA receptor, leading to IL17 pathway activation and an increased secretion of pro-inflammatory factors. Contributes to cytokine storm during COVID-19 infection. From Severe acute respiratory syndrome coronavirus 2 (2019-nCoV) (SARS-CoV-2).
    967..984     +  CDS            6xHis: 6xHis affinity tag
   1037..1158    -  polyA_signal   SV40 poly(A) signal: SV40 polyadenylation signal
   1181..1250    -  CDS            large T antigen (fragment): large T antigen from SV40 (simian virus 40)
   1273..1319    +  terminator     T7 terminator: transcription terminator for bacteriophage T7 RNA polymerase
   1349..1485    +  terminator     rrnG terminator: transcription terminator from the E. coli ribosomal RNA rrnG operon (Albrechtsen et al., 1991)
   1530..1601    +  misc_feature   3' β-globin insulator: insulator downstream of the human β-globin locus (Farrell et al., 2002)
   1827..2415    -  rep_origin     ori: high-copy-number ColE1/pMB1/pBR322/pUC origin of replication
   2587..2651    -  CDS            bla(M) (fragment): β-lactamase lacking the signal sequence; bla(M); allows cytosolic expression of β-lactamase
   2915..4124    +  promoter       UbC promoter: human ubiquitin C promoter
   4128..4725    +  CDS            PuroR (fragment): puromycin N-acetyltransferase; pac from Streptomyces; confers resistance to puromycin
   4754..4802    +  polyA_signal   poly(A) signal: synthetic polyadenylation signal
   5068..5928    +  CDS            AmpR: β-lactamase; bla; confers resistance to ampicillin, carbenicillin, and related antibiotics
   5941..6077    +  terminator     rrnG terminator: transcription terminator from the E. coli ribosomal RNA rrnG operon (Albrechtsen et al., 1991)
   6229..6300    +  misc_feature   5' β-globin insulator: insulator upstream of the human β-globin locus (Farrell et al., 2002)
   6305..6351    -  terminator     T7 terminator: transcription terminator for bacteriophage T7 RNA polymerase
   6369..6417    -  polyA_signal   poly(A) signal: synthetic polyadenylation signal
   6448..6497    +  enhancer       CMV enhancer (fragment): human cytomegalovirus immediate early enhancer
>Addgene plasmid #152823 | pGBW-m4134363 | addgene full sequence | sequence record 317520 | Addgene NGS Result
CGTTACATAACTTACGGTAAATGGCCCGCCTGGCTGACCGCCCAACGACCCCCGCCCATTGACGTCAATA
ATGACGTATGTTCCCATAGTAACGCCAATAGGGACTTTCCATTGACGTCAATGGGTGGAGTATTTACGGT
AAACTGCCCACTTGGCAGTACATCAAGTGTATCATATGCCAAGTACGCCCCCTATTGACGTCAATGACGG
TAAATGGCCCGCCTGGCATTATGCCCAGTACATGACCTTATGGGACTTTCCTACTTGGCAGTACATCTAC
GTATTAGTCATCGCTATTACCATGCTGATGCGGTTTTGGCAGTACATCAATGGGCGTGGATAGCGGTTTG
ACTCACGGGGATTTCCAAGTCTCCACCCCATTGACGTCAATGGGAGTTTGTTTTGGCACCAAAATCAACG
GGACTTTCCAAAATGTCGTAACAACTCCGCCCCATTGACGCAAATGGGCGGTAGGCGTGTACGGTGGGAG
GTCTATATAAGCAGAGCTGGTTTAGTGAACCGTCAGATCAGATCTTTGTCGATCCTACCATCCACTCGAC
ACACCCGCCAGCGGCCGCCACCATGAAATTTCTTGTTTTCTTAGGAATCATCACAACTGTAGCTGCATTT
CACCAAGAATGTAGTTTACAGTCATGTACTCAACATCAACCATATGTAGTTGATGACCCGTGTCCTATTC
ACTTCTATTCTAAATGGTATATTAGAGTAGGAGCTAGAAAATCAGCACCTTTAATTGAATTGTGCGTGGA
TGAGGCTGGTTCTAAATCACCCATTCAGTACATCGATATCGGTAATTATACAGTTTCCTGTTTACCTTTT
ACAATTAATTGCCAGGAACCTAAATTGGGTAGTCTTGTAGTGCGTTGTTCGTTCTATGAAGACTTTTTAG
AGTATCATGACGTTCGTGTTGTTTTAGATTTCATCGAAAACCTTTACTTTCAGTCGCACCATCACCATCA
CCATTAAGCTAGCTTGACTGACTGAGATACAGCGTACCTTCAGCTCACAGACATGATAAGATACATTGAT
GAGTTTGGACAAACCACAACTAGAATGCAGTGAAAAAAATGCTTTATTTGTGAAATTTGTGATGCTATTG
CTTTATTTGTAACCATTATAAGCTGCAATAAACAAGTTAACAACAACAATTGCATTCATTTTATGTTTCA
GGTTCAGGGGGAGGTGTGGGAGGTTTTTTAAAGCAAGTAAAACCTCTACAAATGTGGTATTGGCCCATCT
CTATCGGTATCGTAGCATAACCCCTTGGGGCCTCTAAACGGGTCTTGAGGGGTTTTTTGTGCCCCTCGGG
CCGGATTGCTATCTACCGGCATTGGCGCAGAAAAAAATGCCTGATGCGACGCTGCGCGTCTTATACTCCC
ACATATGCCAGATTCAGCAACGGATACGGCTTCCCCAACTTGCCCACTTCCATACGTGTCCTCCTTACCA
GAAATTTATCCTTAAGGTCGTCAGCTATCCTGCAGGCGATCTCTCGATTTCGATCAAGACATTCCTTTAA
TGGTCTTTTCTGGACACCACTAGGGGTCAGAAGTAGTTCATCAAACTTTCTTCCCTCCCTAATCTCATTG
GTTACCTTGGGCTATCGAAACTTAATTAACCAGTCAAGTCAGCTACTTGGCGAGATCGACTTGTCTGGGT
TTCGACTACGCTCAGAATTGCGTCAGTCAAGTTCGATCTGGTCCTTGCTATTGCACCCGTTCTCCGATTA
CGAGTTTCATTTAAATCATGTGAGCAAAAGGCCAGCAAAAGGCCAGGAACCGTAAAAAGGCCGCGTTGCT
GGCGTTTTTCCATAGGCTCCGCCCCCCTGACGAGCATCACAAAAATCGACGCTCAAGTCAGAGGTGGCGA
AACCCGACAGGACTATAAAGATACCAGGCGTTTCCCCCTGGAAGCTCCCTCGTGCGCTCTCCTGTTCCGA
CCCTGCCGCTTACCGGATACCTGTCCGCCTTTCTCCCTTCGGGAAGCGTGGCGCTTTCTCATAGCTCACG
CTGTAGGTATCTCAGTTCGGTGTAGGTCGTTCGCTCCAAGCTGGGCTGTGTGCACGAACCCCCCGTTCAG
CCCGACCGCTGCGCCTTATCCGGTAACTATCGTCTTGAGTCCAACCCGGTAAGACACGACTTATCGCCAC
TGGCAGCAGCCACTGGTAACAGGATTAGCAGAGCGAGGTATGTAGGCGGTGCTACAGAGTTCTTGAAGTG
GTGGCCTAACTACGGCTACACTAGAAGAACAGTATTTGGTATCTGCGCTCTGCTGAAGCCAGTTACCTTC
GGAAAAAGAGTTGGTAGCTCTTGATCCGGCAAACAAACCACCGCTGGTAGCGGTGGTTTTTTTGTTTGCA
AGCAGCAGATTACGCGCAGAAAAAAAGGATCTCAAGAAGATCCTTTGATCTTTTCTACGGGGTCTGACGC
TCAGTGGAACGAAAACTCACGTTAAGGGATTTTGGTCATGAGATTATCAAAAAGGATCTTCACCTAGATC
CTTTTAAATTAAAAATGAAGTTTTAAATCAATCTAAAGTATATATGAGTAAACTTGGTCTGACAGTTACC
AATGCTTAATCAGTGAGGCACCTATCTCAGCGATCTGTCTATTTCGTTCATCCATAGTTGCATTTAAATT
TCCGAACTCTCCAAGGCCCTCGTCGGAAAATCTTCAAACCTTTCGTCCGATCCATCTTGCAGGCTACCTC
TCGAACGAACTATCGCAAGTCTCTTGGCCGGCCTTGCGCCTTGGCTATTGCTTGGCAGCGCCTATCGCCA
GGTATTACTCCAATCCCGAATATCCGAGATCGGGATCACCCGAGAGAAGTTCAACCTACATCCTCAATCC
CGATCTATCCGAGATCCGAGGAATATCGAAATCGGGGCGCGCCTGGCCTCCGCGCCGGGTTTTGGCGCCT
CCCGCGGGCGCCCCCCTCGTCACGGCGAGCGCTGCCACGTCAGACGAAGGGCGCAGGAGCGTCCTGATCC
TTCCGCCCGGACGCTCAGGACAGCGGCCCGCTGCTCATAAGACTCGGCCTTAGAACCCCAGTATCAGCAG
AAGGACATTTTAGGACGGGACTTGGGTGACTCTAGGGCACTGGTTTTCTTTCCAGAGAGCGGAACAGGCG
AGGAAAAGTAGTCCCTTCTCGGCGATTCTGCGGAGGGATCTCCGTGGGGCGGTGAACGCCGATGATTATA
TAAGGACGCGCCGGGTGTGGCACAGCTAGTTCCGTCGCAGCCGGGATTTGGGTCGCGGTTCTTGTTTGTG
GATCGCTGTGATCGTCACTTGGTGAGTAGCGGGCTGCTGGGCTGGCCGGGGCTTTCGTGGCCGCCGGGCC
GCTCGGTGGGACGGAAGCGTGTGGAGAGACCGCCAAGGGCTGTAGTCTGGGTCCGCGAGCAAGGTTGCCC
TGAACTGGGGGTTGGGGGGAGCGCAGCAAAATGGCGGCTGTTCCCGAGTCTTGAATGGAAGACGCTTGTG
AGGCGGGCTGTGAGGTCGTTGAAACAAGGTGGGGGGCATGGTGGGCGGCAAGAACCCAAGGTCTTGAGCC
CTTCGCTAATGCGGGAAAGCTCTTATTCGGGTGAGATGGGCTGGGCACCATCTGGGGACCCTGACGTGAA
GTTTGTCACTGACTGGAGAACTCGGTTTGTCGTCTGTTGCGGGGGCGGCAGTTATGGCGGTGCCGTTGGG
CAGTGCACCCGTACCTTTGGGAGCGCGCGCCCTCGTCGTGTCGTGACGTCACCCGTTCTGTTGGCTTATA
ATGCAGGGTGGGGCCACCTGCCGGTAGGTGTGCGGTAGGCTTTTCTCCGTCGCAGGACGCAGGGTTCGGG
CCTAGGGTAGGCTCTCCTGAATCGACAGGCGCCGGACCTCTGGTGAGGGGAGGGATAAGTGAGGCGTCAG
TTTCTTTGGTCGGTTTTATGTACCTATCTTCTTAAGTAGCTGAAGCTCCGGTTTTGAACTATGCGCTCGG
GGTTGGCGAGTGTGTTTTGTGAAGTTTTTTAGGCACCTTTTGAAATGTAATCATTTGGGTCAATATGTAA
TTTTCAGTGTTAGACTTGTAAATTGTCCGCTAAATTCTGGCCGTTTTTGGCTTTTTTGTTAGACAACATG
ACCGAGTACAAGCCCACGGTGCGCCTCGCCACCCGCGACGACGTCCCCAGGGCCGTACGCACCCTCGCCG
CCGCGTTCGCCGACTACCCCGCCACGCGCCACACCGTCGATCCGGACCGCCACATCGAGCGGGTCACCGA
GCTGCAAGAACTCTTCCTCACGCGCGTCGGGCTCGACATCGGCAAGGTGTGGGTCGCGGACGACGGCGCC
GCGGTGGCGGTCTGGACCACGCCGGAGAGCGTCGAAGCGGGGGCGGTGTTCGCCGAGATCGGCCCGCGCA
TGGCCGAGTTGAGCGGTTCCCGGCTGGCCGCGCAGCAACAGATGGAGGGCCTCCTGGCGCCGCACCGGCC
CAAGGAGCCCGCGTGGTTCCTGGCCACCGTCGGCGTCTCGCCCGACCACCAGGGCAAGGGTCTGGGCAGC
GCCGTCGTGCTCCCCGGAGTGGAGGCCGCCGAGCGCGCCGGGGTGCCCGCCTTCCTGGAGACCTCCGCGC
CCCGCAACCTCCCCTTCTACGAGCGGCTCGGCTTCACCGTCACCGCCGACGTCGAGGTGCCCGAAGGACC
GCGCACCTGGTGCATGACCCGCAAGCCCGGTGCCTAGGCTAGTATGTAAGCCTAGTCTTAGATAATAAAA
TCGCTATCCATCGAAGATGGATGTGTGTTGGTTTTTTGTGTGTGTAACGCTAGGCGCGCCTGGTGTACCG
AGAACGATCCTCTCAGTGCGAGTCTCGACGATCCATATCGTTGCTTGGCAGTCAGCCAGTCGGAATCCAG
CTTGGGACCCAGGAAGTCCAATCGTCAGATATTGTACTCAAGCCTGGTCACGGCAGCGTACCGATCTGTT
TAAACCTAGATATTGATAGTCTGATCGGTCAACGTATAATCGAGTCCTAGCTTTTGCAAACATCTATCAA
GAGACAGGATCAGCAGGAGGCTTTCGCATGAGTATTCAACATTTCCGTGTCGCCCTTATTCCCTTTTTTG
CGGCATTTTGCCTTCCTGTTTTTGCTCACCCAGAAACGCTGGTGAAAGTAAAAGATGCTGAAGATCAGTT
GGGTGCGCGAGTGGGTTACATCGAACTGGATCTCAACAGCGGTAAGATCCTTGAGAGTTTTCGCCCCGAA
GAACGCTTTCCAATGATGAGCACTTTTAAAGTTCTGCTATGTGGCGCGGTATTATCCCGTATTGACGCCG
GGCAAGAGCAACTCGGTCGCCGCATACACTATTCTCAGAATGACTTGGTTGAGTATTCACCAGTCACAGA
AAAGCATCTTACGGATGGCATGACAGTAAGAGAATTATGCAGTGCTGCCATAACCATGAGTGATAACACT
GCGGCCAACTTACTTCTGACAACGATTGGAGGACCGAAGGAGCTAACCGCTTTTTTGCACAACATGGGGG
ATCATGTAACTCGCCTTGATCGTTGGGAACCGGAGCTGAATGAAGCCATACCAAACGACGAGCGTGACAC
CACGATGCCTGTAGCAATGGCAACAACCTTGCGTAAACTATTAACTGGCGAACTACTTACTCTAGCTTCC
CGGCAACAGTTGATAGACTGGATGGAGGCGGATAAAGTTGCAGGACCACTTCTGCGCTCGGCCCTTCCGG
CTGGCTGGTTTATTGCTGATAAATCTGGAGCCGGTGAGCGTGGGTCTCGCGGTATCATTGCAGCACTGGG
GCCAGATGGTAAGCCCTCCCGTATCGTAGTTATCTACACGACGGGGAGTCAGGCAACTATGGATGAACGA
AATAGACAGATCGCTGAGATAGGTGCCTCACTGATTAAGCATTGGTAACCGATTCTAGGTGCATTGGCGC
AGAAAAAAATGCCTGATGCGACGCTGCGCGTCTTATACTCCCACATATGCCAGATTCAGCAACGGATACG
GCTTCCCCAACTTGCCCACTTCCATACGTGTCCTCCTTACCAGAAATTTATCCTTAAGATCCCGAATCGT
TTAAACTCGACTCTGGCTCTATCGAATCTCCGTCGTTTCGAGCTTACGCGAACAGCCGTGGCGCTCATTT
GCTCGTCGGGCATCGAATCTCGTCAGCTATCGTCAGCTTACCTTTTTGGCAGCGATCGCGGCTCCCGACA
TCTTGGACCATTAGCTCCACAGGTATCTTCTTCCCTCTAGTGGTCATAACAGCAGCTTCAGCTACCTCTC
AATTCAAAAAACCCCTCAAGACCCGTTTAGAGGCCCCAAGGGGTTATGCTATCAATCGTTGCGTTACACA
CACAAAAAACCAACACACATCCATCTTCGATGGATAGCGATTTTATTATCTAACTGCTGATCGAGTGTAG
CCAGATCTAGTAATCAATTACGGGGTCATTAGTTCATAGCCCATATATGGAGTTCCG
